Addgene plasmid #139081: pHCKan-tktBp-GFPuv
Purpose: Low phosphate inducible promoter tktBp for GFP expression
Depositing lab: Michael Lynch. Depositing organization: Duke University. Publication: Media Robustness and Scalability of Phosphate Regulated Promoters Useful for Two-Stage Autoinduction in E. coli. Moreb EA, Ye Z, Efromson JP, Hennigan JN, Menacho-Melgar R, Lynch MD. ACS Synth Biol. 2020 Jun 19;9(6):1483-1486. doi: 10.1021/acssynbio.0c00182. Epub 2020 May 27. PubMed 32353228.
Backbone
  Vector backbone: pSMART-HC Kan
  Vector type: Bacterial Expression
Growth in bacteria
  Bacterial resistance: Kanamycin, 50 μg/mL
  Growth temperature: 37°C
  Growth strain: DH5alpha ; DLF_R002
  Copy number: High Copy
Gene/Insert
  Gene/Insert name: tktBp-GFPuv
  Species: E. coli
  Cloning method: Gibson Cloning
Terms and licenses: Academic/Nonprofit Terms; Industry Terms: Not Available to Industry
Depositor comments: DLF_R002 is used for recombinant protein production. It is not required to propogate the plasmid.
How to cite: pHCKan-tktBp-GFPuv was a gift from Michael Lynch (Addgene plasmid # 139081 ; http://n2t.net/addgene:139081 ; RRID:Addgene_139081)
