[The description below was written by a language model from this plasmid's Addgene catalogue record and pLannotate feature annotations shown in this document.]
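Description:
pHCKan-tktBp-GFPuv is a small (about 2.85 kb) high-copy bacterial expression plasmid built on the pSMART-HC Kan backbone. It serves as a reporter for the E. coli tktB promoter, which the record describes as inducible by low phosphate. The plasmid replicates in E. coli from a ColE1/pUC-type origin and is selected with kanamycin through an aph(3')-Ia aminoglycoside phosphotransferase gene, which the annotation places downstream of a cat promoter. As is typical of pSMART vectors, the backbone is insulated by transcription terminators: tonB, T7Te and T3Te elements flank the marker and origin, limiting read-through into or out of the cloned insert.

The payload, assembled by Gibson cloning, is the tktBp-GFPuv cassette. The reporter is annotated as Cycle 3 GFP (GFPuv), a 720 nt coding sequence at the start of the sequence record. The promoter itself is not annotated as a feature. However, the region just upstream of GFP on the circular map carries a hit to a fragment of a talB-like transaldolase coding sequence. This most likely reflects E. coli chromosomal sequence carried along with the tktB upstream region, although the record does not define the promoter boundaries. No tags or additional regulatory parts are recorded.

In use, GFP fluorescence reports promoter activity as phosphate becomes depleted. This lets the promoter be characterised for two-stage autoinduction, in which cells first grow and then switch on expression when phosphate runs out. The depositor notes that the strain DLF_R002 is used for recombinant protein production but is not needed to propagate the plasmid, for which standard cloning strains such as DH5alpha suffice.
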