Features (pLannotate 1.2.2; 8 found; start..end, strand, type, name):
      1..720     +  CDS            Cycle 3 GFP: Cycle 3 GFP (Crameri et al., 1996) mammalian codon-optimized
    907..938     +  terminator     tonB terminator: bidirectional E. coli tonB-P14 transcription terminator
    939..1041    +  promoter       cat promoter: promoter of the E. coli cat gene encoding chloramphenicol acetyltransferase
   1042..1855    +  CDS            KanR (fragment): aminoglycoside phosphotransferase; aph(3')-Ia; confers resistance to kanamycin in bacteria or G418 (Geneticin®) in eukaryotes
   1878..1905    +  terminator     T7Te terminator: phage T7 early transcription terminator
   1917..2504    -  rep_origin     ori: high-copy-number ColE1/pMB1/pBR322/pUC origin of replication
   2526..2555    -  terminator     T3Te terminator: phage T3 early transcription terminator
   2628..2813    +  CDS            talB (fragment): TALB_ECOLI - Also known as yaaK. Experimental evidence at protein level: Swiss-Prot protein existence level 1. Transaldolase is important for the balance of metabolites in the pentose-phosphate pathway. From Escherichia coli (strain K12).
>Addgene plasmid #139081 | pHCKan-tktBp-GFPuv | addgene full sequence | sequence record 293811 | Addgene NGS Result
ATGGCTAGCAAAGGAGAAGAACTTTTCACTGGAGTTGTCCCAATTCTTGTTGAATTAGATGGTGATGTTA
ATGGGCACAAATTTTCTGTCAGTGGAGAGGGTGAAGGTGATGCTACATACGGAAAGCTTACCCTTAAATT
TATTTGCACTACTGGAAAACTACCTGTTCCATGGCCAACACTTGTCACTACTTTCTCTTATGGTGTTCAA
TGCTTTTCCCGTTATCCGGATCATATGAAACGGCATGACTTTTTCAAGAGTGCCATGCCCGAAGGTTATG
TACAGGAACGCACTATATCTTTCAAAGATGACGGGAACTACAAGACGCGTGCTGAAGTCAAGTTTGAAGG
TGATACCCTTGTTAATCGTATCGAGTTAAAAGGTATTGATTTTAAAGAAGATGGAAACATTCTCGGACAC
AAACTCGAGTACAACTATAACTCACACAATGTATACATCACGGCAGACAAACAAAAGAATGGAATCAAAG
CTAACTTCAAAATTCGCCACAACATTGAAGATGGATCCGTTCAACTAGCAGACCATTATCAACAAAATAC
TCCAATTGGCGATGGCCCTGTCCTTTTACCAGACAACCATTACCTGTCGACACAATCTGCCCTTTCGAAA
GATCCCAACGAAAAGCGTGACCACATGGTCCTTCTTGAGTTTGTAACTGCTGCTGGGATTACACATGGCA
TGGATGAGCTCTACAAATAATGAGGATCCCCGGCTTATCGGTCAGTTTCACCTGATTTACGTAAAAACCC
GCTTCGGCGGGTTTTTGCTTTTGGAGGGGCAGAAAGATGAATGACTGTCCACGACGTTATACCCAAAAGA
AAGACGAATTCTCTAGATATCGCTCAATACTGACCATTTAAATCATACCTGACCTCCATAGCAGAAAGTC
AAAAGCCTCCGACCGGAGGCTTTTGACTTGATCGGCACGTAAGAGGTTCCAACTTTCACCATAATGAAAT
AAGATCACTACCGGGCGTATTTTTTGAGTTATCGAGATTTTCAGGAGCTAAGGAAGCTAAAATGAGCCAT
ATTCAACGGGAAACGTCTTGCTCGAGGCCGCGATTAAATTCCAACATGGATGCTGATTTATATGGGTATA
AATGGGCTCGCGATAATGTCGGGCAATCAGGTGCGACAATCTATCGATTGTATGGGAAGCCCGATGCGCC
AGAGTTGTTTCTGAAACATGGCAAAGGTAGCGTTGCCAATGATGTTACAGATGAGATGGTCAGGCTAAAC
TGGCTGACGGAATTTATGCCTCTTCCGACCATCAAGCATTTTATCCGTACTCCTGATGATGCATGGTTAC
TCACCACTGCGATCCCAGGGAAAACAGCATTCCAGGTATTAGAAGAATATCCTGATTCAGGTGAAAATAT
TGTTGATGCGCTGGCAGTGTTCCTGCGCCGGTTGCATTCGATTCCTGTTTGTAATTGTCCTTTTAACGGC
GATCGCGTATTTCGTCTCGCTCAGGCGCAATCACGAATGAATAACGGTTTGGTTGGTGCGAGTGATTTTG
ATGACGAGCGTAATGGCTGGCCTGTTGAACAAGTCTGGAAAGAAATGCATAAGCTTTTGCCATTCTCACC
GGATTCAGTCGTCACTCATGGTGATTTCTCACTTGATAACCTTATTTTTGACGAGGGGAAATTAATAGGT
TGTATTGATGTTGGACGAGTCGGAATCGCAGACCGATACCAGGATCTTGCCATCCTATGGAACTGCCTCG
GTGAGTTTTCTCCTTCATTACAGAAACGGCTTTTTCAAAAATATGGTATTGATAATCCTGATATGAATAA
ATTGCAGTTTCACTTGATGCTCGATGAGTTTTTCTGAGGGCCCAAATGTAATCACCTGGCTCACCTTCGG
GTGGGCCTTTCTGCGTTGCTGGCGTTTTTCCATAGGCTCCGCCCCCCTGACGAGCATCACAAAAATCGAT
GCTCAAGTCAGAGGTGGCGAAACCCGACAGGACTATAAAGATACCAGGCGTTTCCCCCTGGAAGCTCCCT
CGTGCGCTCTCCTGTTCCGACCCTGCCGCTTACCGGATACCTGTCCGCCTTTCTCCCTTCGGGAAGCGTG
GCGCTTTCTCATAGCTCACGCTGTAGGTATCTCAGTTCGGTGTAGGTCGTTCGCTCCAAGCTGGGCTGTG
TGCACGAACCCCCCGTTCAGCCCGACCGCTGCGCCTTATCCGGTAACTATCGTCTTGAGTCCAACCCGGT
AAGACACGACTTATCGCCACTGGCAGCAGCCACTGGTAACAGGATTAGCAGAGCGAGGTATGTAGGCGGT
GCTACAGAGTTCTTGAAGTGGTGGCCTAACTACGGCTACACTAGAAGAACAGTATTTGGTATCTGCGCTC
TGCTGAAGCCAGTTACCTCGGAAAAAGAGTTGGTAGCTCTTGATCCGGCAAACAAACCACCGCTGGTAGC
GGTGGTTTTTTTGTTTGCAAGCAGCAGATTACGCGCAGAAAAAAAGGATCTCAAGAAGATCCTTTGATTT
TCTACCGAAGAAAGGCCCACCCGTGAAGGTGAGCCAGTGAGTTGATTGCAGTCCAGTTACGCTGGAGTCT
GAGGCTCGTCCTGAATGATATCAAGCTTGAATTCGTTCTGCAGGAAAAAGTTTCGCCAGTGGTACGTAAA
TTAATCCCACCTTCTCAGACGTTCCCACACCCAGCTCCCATGAGCGAAGCGGAGTTCCGTTGGGAGCACA
ATCAGGATGCGATGGCGGTAGAAAAACTGTCTGAAGGCATTCGTCTGTTCGCCGTTGATCAACGCAAACT
GGAAGATCTTCTTGCCGCCAAACTATAAACCAGCCACAGGAGGATAATCT
